>Addgene plasmid #203019 | Salsa-BC178-P2G10 | addgene full sequence | sequence record 421370 | Addgene NGS Result
AGCGCCCAATACGCAAACCGCCTCTCCCCGCGCGTTGGCCGATTCATTAATGCAGTCGAGGGATCTCCAT
AAGAGAAGAGGGACAGCTATGACTGGGAGTAGTCAGGAGAGGAGGAAAAATCTGGCTAGTAAAACATGTA
AGGAAAATTTTAGGGATGTTAAAGAAAAAAATAACACAAAACAAAATATAAAAAAAATCTAACCTCAAGT
CAAGGCTTTTCTATGGAATAAGGAATGGACAGCAGGGGGCTGTTTCATATACTGATGACCTCTTTATAGC
CAACCTTTGTTCATGGCAGCCAGCATATGGGCATATGTTGCCAAACTCTAAACCAAATACTCATTCTGAT
GTTTTAAATGATTTGCCCTCCCATATGTCCTTCCGAGTGAGAGACACAAAAAATTCCAACACACTATTGC
AATGAAAATAAATTTCCTTTATTAGCCAGAAGTCAGATGCTCAAGGGGCTTCATGATGTCCCCATAATTT
TTGGCAGAGGGAAAAAGATCGATCTCAGTGGTATTTGTGAGCCAGGGCATTGGCCACACCAGCCACCACC
TTCTGATAGGCAGCCTGCACCTGAGGAGTGAATTCTTTGCCAAAATGATGAGACAGCACAACAACCAGCA
CGTTGCCCAGGAGCTGTAGGAAAGAGAAGAAGGCATGAACATGGTTAGCAGAGGGGCCCGGTTTGGACTC
AGAGTATTTTATCCTCATCTCAAACAGTGTATATCATTGTAACCATAAAGAGAAAGGCAGGATGATGACC
AGGGTGTAGTTGTTTCTACCAATAAGAATATTTCCACGCCAGCCAGAATTTATATGCAGAAATATTCTAC
CTTATCATTTAATTATAACAATTGTTCTCTAAAACTGTGCTGAAGTACAATATAATATACCCTGATTGCC
TTGAAAAAAAAGTGATTAGAGAAAGTACTTACAATCTGACAAATAAACAAAAGTGAATTTAAAAATTCGT
TACAAATGCAAGCTAAAGTTTAACGAAAAAGTTACAGAAAATGAAAAGAAAATAAGAGGAGACAATGGTT
GTCAACAGAGTAGAAAGTGAAAGAAACAAAATTATCATGAGGGTCCATGGTGATACAAGGGACATCTTCC
CATTCTAAACAACACCCTGAAAACTTTGCCCCCTCCATATAACATGAATTTTACAATAGCGAAAAAGAAA
GAACAATCAAGGGTCCCCAAACTCACCCTGAAGTTCTCAGCTCTAGAGATATCGTCGAGGCCGCGCTAGC
GTTTAAACTGTCGACCTTAATTAAGAGATCTGCTCGAGGCGCGTCAGCTGACTAGAGGATCCCCGGGTAC
CGAGCTCGAATTCGGGGCCGCGGAGGCTGGATCGGTCCCGGTGTCTTCTATGGAGGTCAAAACAGCGTGG
ATGGCGTCTCCAGGCGATCTGACGGTTCACTAAACGAGCTCTGCTTATATAGGCCTCCCACCGTACACGC
CTACCTCGACCCGGGTACCGAGCTCGACTTTCACTTTTCTCTATCACTGATAGGGAGTGGTAAACTCGAC
TTTCACTTTTCTCTATCACTGATAGGGAGTGGTAAACTCGACTTTCACTTTTCTCTATCACTGATAGGGA
GTGGTAAACTCGACTTTCACTTTTCTCTATCACTGATAGGGAGTGGTAAACTCGACTTTCACTTTTCTCT
ATCACTGATAGGGAGTGGTAAACTCGACCTATATAAGCAGAGCTCGTTTAGTGAACCGTCAGATCGCCTG
GAGACGCCATCCACGCTGTTTTGACCTCCATAGAAGACACCGGGACCGATCCAGCCTCCGCGGCCCCGAA
TTCCTGCAGCGGCCGCTCTAGAACTAGTGGATCCCCGCGGATGGTGAGCAAGGGCGAGGAGCTGTTCACC
GGGGTGGTGCCCATCCTGGTCGAGCTGGACGGCGACGTAAACGGCCACAAGTTCAGCGTGTCCGGCGAGG
GCGAGGGCGATGCCACCTACGGCAAGCTGACCCTGAAGTTCATCTGCACCACCGGCAAGCTGCCCGTGCC
CTGGCCCACCCTCGTGACCACCCTGACCTACGGCGTGCAGTGCTTCAGCCGCTACCCCGACCACATGAAG
CAGCACGACTTCTTCAAGTCCGCCATGCCCGAAGGCTACGTCCAGGAGCGCACCATCTTCTTCAAGGACG
ACGGCAACTACAAGACCCGCGCCGAGGTGAAGTTCGAGGGCGACACCCTGGTGAACCGCATCGAGCTGAA
GGGCATCGACTTCAAGGAGGACGGCAACATCCTGGGGCACAAGCTGGAGTACAACTACAACAGCCACAAC
GTCTATATCATGGCCGACAAGCAGAAGAACGGCATCAAGGTGAACTTCAAGATCCGCCACAACATCGAGG
ACGGCAGCGTGCAGCTCGCCGACCACTACCAGCAGAACACCCCCATCGGCGACGGCCCCGTGCTGCTGCC
CGACAACCACTACCTGAGCACCCAGTCCGCCCTGAGCAAAGACCCCAACGAGAAGCGCGATCACATGGTC
CTGCTGGAGTTCGTGACCGCCGCCGGGATCACTCTCGGCATGGACGAGCTGTACAAGTAACGGCTATGCG
GAATTCGATATCAAGCTTGTCGACCTAGTTCTAGAGGATCCAGACATGATAAGATACATTGATGAGTTTG
GACAAACCACAACTAGAATGCAGTGAAAAAAATGCTTTATTTGTGAAATTTGTGATGCTATTGCTTTATT
TGTAACCATTATAAGCTGCAATAAACAAGTTAACAACAACAATTGCATTCATTTTATGTTTCAGGTTCAG
GGGGAGGTGTGGGAGGTTTTTTAAAGCAAGTAAAACCTCTACAAATGTGGTATGGCTGATTATGATCCTG
CAAGCCTCGTCGTCCTGGCCGGACCACGCTATCTGTGCAAGGTCCCCGGCCCCGGACGCGCGCTCCATGA
GCAGAGCGCCCGCCGCCGAGGCGAAGACTCGGGCGGCGCCCTGCCCGTCCCACCAGGTCAACAGGCGGTA
ACCGGCCTCTTCATCGGGAATGCGCGCGACCTTCAGCATCGCCGGCATGTCCCCCTGGCGGACGGGAAGT
ATCCAGCTCGACCAAGCTGGCCGCGTCGAGTGAAGACGAAAGGGCCTCGTGATACGCCTATTTTTATAGG
TTAATGTCATGATAATAATGGTTTCTTAGACGTCAGGTGGCACTTTTCGGGGAAATGTGCGCGGAACCCC
TATTTGTTTATTTTTCTAAATACATTCAAATATGTATCCGCTCATGAGACAATAACCCTGATAAATGCTT
CAATAATATTGAAAAAGGAAGAGTATGAGTATTCAACATTTCCGTGTCGCCCTTATTCCCTTTTTTGCGG
CATTTTGCCTTCCTGTTTTTGCTCACCCAGAAACGCTGGTGAAAGTAAAAGATGCTGAAGATCAGTTGGG
TGCACGAGTGGGTTACATCGAACTGGATCTCAACAGCGGTAAGATCCTTGAGAGTTTTCGCCCCGAAGAA
CGTTTTCCAATGATGAGCACTTTTAAAGTTCTGCTATGTGGCGCGGTATTATCCCGTGTTGACGCCGGGC
AAGAGCAACTCGGTCGCCGCATACACTATTCTCAGAATGACTTGGTTGAGTACTCACCAGTCACAGAAAA
GCATCTTACGGATGGCATGACAGTAAGAGAATTATGCAGTGCTGCCATAACCATGAGTGATAACACTGCG
GCCAACTTACTTCTGACAACGATCGGAGGACCGAAGGAGCTAACCGCTTTTTTGCACAACATGGGGGATC
ATGTAACTCGCCTTGATCGTTGGGAACCGGAGCTGAATGAAGCCATACCAAACGACGAGCGTGACACCAC
GATGCCTGTAGCAATGGCAACAACGTTGCGCAAACTATTAACTGGCGAACTACTTACTCTAGCTTCCCGG
CAACAATTAATAGACTGGATGGAGGCGGATAAAGTTGCAGGACCACTTCTGCGCTCGGCCCTTCCGGCTG
GCTGGTTTATTGCTGATAAATCTGGAGCCGGTGAGCGTGGGTCTCGCGGTATCATTGCAGCACTGGGGCC
AGATGGTAAGCCCTCCCGTATCGTAGTTATCTACACGACGGGGAGTCAGGCAACTATGGATGAACGAAAT
AGACAGATCGCTGAGATAGGTGCCTCACTGATTAAGCATTGGTAACTGTCAGACCAAGTTTACTCATATA
TACTTTAGATTGATTTAAAACTTCATTTTTAATTTAAAAGGATCTAGGTGAAGATCCTTTTTGATAATCT
CATGACCAAAATCCCTTAACGTGAGTTTTCGTTCCACTGAGCGTCAGACCCCGTAGAAAAGATCAAAGGA
TCTTCTTGAGATCCTTTTTTTCTGCGCGTAATCTGCTGCTTGCAAACAAAAAAACCACCGCTACCAGCGG
TGGTTTGTTTGCCGGATCAAGAGCTACCAACTCTTTTTCCGAAGGTAACTGGCTTCAGCAGAGCGCAGAT
ACCAAATACTGTTCTTCTAGTGTAGCCGTAGTTAGGCCACCACTTCAAGAACTCTGTAGCACCGCCTACA
TACCTCGCTCTGCTAATCCTGTTACCAGTGGCTGCTGCCAGTGGCGATAAGTCGTGTCTTACCGGGTTGG
ACTCAAGACGATAGTTACCGGATAAGGCGCAGCGGTCGGGCTGAACGGGGGGTTCGTGCACACAGCCCAG
CTTGGAGCGAACGACCTACACCGAACTGAGATACCTACAGCGTGAGCTATGAGAAAGCGCCACGCTTCCC
GAAGGGAGAAAGGCGGACAGGTATCCGGTAAGCGGCAGGGTCGGAACAGGAGAGCGCACGAGGGAGCTTC
CAGGGGGAAACGCCTGGTATCTTTATAGTCCTGTCGGGTTTCGCCACCTCTGACTTGAGCGTCGATTTTT
GTGATGCTCGTCAGGGGGGCGGAGCCTATGGAAAAACGCCAGCAACGCGGCCTTTTTACGGTTCCTGGCC
TTTTGCTGGCCTTTTGCTCACATGTTCTTTCCTGCGTTATCCCCTGATTCTGTGGATAACCGTATTACCG
CCTTTGAGTGAGCTGATACCGCTCGCCGCAGCCGAACGACCGAGCGCAGCGAGTCAGTGAGCGAGGAAGC
GGAAG
Features (pLannotate 1.2.2; 17 found; start..end, strand, type, name):
      2..55      +  CDS            lacI (fragment): lac repressor; lacI; The lac repressor binds to the lac operator to inhibit transcription in E. coli. This inhibition can be relieved by adding lactose or isopropyl-β-D-thiogalactopyranoside (IPTG).
    388..443     -  polyA_signal   β-globin poly(A) signal: rabbit β-globin polyadenylation signal (Gil and Proudfoot, 1987)
    518..640     -  CDS            HBB: HBB_COLGU - Experimental evidence at transcript level: Swiss-Prot protein existence level 2. Involved in oxygen transport from the lung to the various peripheral tissues. From Colobus guereza (Mantled guereza) (Eastern black-and-white colobus monkey).
    644..1216    -  intron         β-globin intron: intron from rabbit β-globin gene
   1312..1343    -  misc_feature   MCS (fragment): pUC18/19 multiple cloning site
   1437..1475    -  promoter       minimal CMV promoter: human cytomegalovirus (CMV) immediate early promoter
   1493..1708    -  protein_bind   tetracycline response element (fragment): contains seven copies of the tetracycline operator tetO tetracycline repressor TetR
   1708..1753    +  promoter       TRE3GV promoter (fragment): 3rd-generation Tet-responsive promoter that can be activated by binding of Tet-On® 3G, optimized for retroviral and lentiviral vectors
   1829..1856    +  misc_feature   MCS (fragment): pBluescript multiple cloning site
   1861..2580    +  CDS            EGFP: the original enhanced GFP (Yang et al., 1996) mammalian codon-optimized
   2590..2613    +  misc_feature   MCS (fragment): pBluescript multiple cloning site
   2627..2761    -  polyA_signal   SV40 poly(A) signal: SV40 polyadenylation signal
   2784..2867    -  CDS            large T antigen (fragment): large T antigen from SV40 (simian virus 40)
   2861..3091    -  CDS            str (fragment): STR_KLEPN - Protein inferred from homology: Swiss-Prot protein existence level 3. The aminoglycoside phosphotransferases achieve inactivation of their antibiotic substrates by phosphorylation. From Klebsiella pneumoniae.
   3210..3314    +  promoter       AmpR promoter: bla
   3315..4175    +  CDS            AmpR: β-lactamase; bla; confers resistance to ampicillin, carbenicillin, and related antibiotics
   4346..4934    +  rep_origin     ori: high-copy-number ColE1/pMB1/pBR322/pUC origin of replication
