[The description below was written by a language model from this plasmid's Addgene catalogue record and pLannotate feature annotations shown in this document.]
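Description:
Salsa-BC178-P2G10 is a 5.1 kb mammalian expression plasmid built on the pCER206 backbone, serving as one member of a set of barcoded reporter plasmids for PRESTO-Salsa, a highly multiplexed assay for screening GPCR activity. It is propagated in E. coli as a high-copy plasmid through a ColE1/pUC-type origin and is selected with ampicillin via the β-lactamase gene and its native promoter. No mammalian selection marker is annotated, which fits transient use. Short fragments matching lacI, an aminoglycoside phosphotransferase and SV40 large T antigen appear to be backbone remnants rather than functional genes.

The payload is a synthetic insert of about 730 bp, EGFP/BC178, cloned between BsrGI and HindIII sites and controlled by a tetracycline response element. The feature table shows a central block of tetO repeats flanked on one side by a TRE3G-type minimal promoter fragment driving mammalian codon-optimized EGFP. In the opposite direction a minimal CMV promoter faces a polylinker fragment, a rabbit β-globin intron, a short β-globin coding fragment and the β-globin poly(A) signal. This layout resembles a bidirectional Tet-responsive vector whose second arm carries no annotated gene. An SV40 poly(A) signal lies downstream of EGFP, although it is annotated on the opposite strand. The barcode itself is not annotated; given the cloning sites and the insert name, it presumably sits just after the EGFP coding sequence so that it is carried in the transcript.

Transcription from the TRE requires a tetracycline-controlled transactivator, which this plasmid does not encode. Reporter and barcode expression should therefore reflect transactivator activity supplied by the assay system. The unique barcode would allow this reporter's output to be distinguished from others in a pool, though the record does not state which receptor BC178 is paired with.
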