Addgene plasmid #203019: Salsa-BC178-P2G10
Purpose: Expression of barcoded reporter plasmid for PRESTO-Salsa; EGFP/BC178
Depositing lab: Noah Palm. Depositing organization: Yale University. Publication: Highly multiplexed bioactivity screening reveals human and microbiota metabolome-GPCRome interactions. Chen H, Rosen CE, Gonzalez-Hernandez JA, Song D, Potempa J, Ring AM, Palm NW. Cell. 2023 Jul 6;186(14):3095-3110.e19. doi: 10.1016/j.cell.2023.05.024. Epub 2023 Jun 14. PubMed 37321219.
Backbone
  Vector backbone: pCER206
  Vector type: Mammalian Expression
Growth in bacteria
  Bacterial resistance: Ampicillin, 100 μg/mL
  Growth temperature: 37°C
  Growth strain: DH5alpha
  Copy number: High Copy
Gene/Insert
  Gene/Insert name: EGFP/BC178
  Species: Synthetic
  Insert size (bp): 730
  Promoter: Tet Response Element (TRE)
  Cloning method: Restriction Enzyme; 5′ cloning site BsrGI (not destroyed); 3′ cloning site HindIII (not destroyed)
  Sequencing primers: 5′ Custom primer (GAAGCGCGATCACATGG)
Terms and licenses: Academic/Nonprofit Terms; Industry Terms: Not Available to Industry
How to cite: Salsa-BC178-P2G10 was a gift from Noah Palm (Addgene plasmid # 203019 ; http://n2t.net/addgene:203019 ; RRID:Addgene_203019)
