>Addgene plasmid #203019 | Salsa-BC178-P2G10 | depositor partial sequence | sequence record 393892 | BC178
CGGCTATGCG
